>Addgene plasmid #214590 | AiP1959 - pAAV-AiE2588m-minBG-SYFP2-WPRE-BGHpA | addgene full sequence | sequence record 432589 | Addgene NGS Result
GTACTATGGTTGCTTTGACGTATGCGGTGTGAAATACCGCACAGATGCGTAAGGAGAAAATACCGCATCA
GGCGCCCCTGCAGGCAGCTGCGCGCTCGCTCGCTCACTGAGGCCGCCCGGGCAAAGCCCGGGCGTCGGGC
GACCTTTGGTCGCCCGGCCTCAGTGAGCGAGCGAGCGCGCAGAGAGGGAGTGGCCAACTCCATCACTAGG
GGTTCCTGCGGCCGCTCGGTCCGCACGTGAGATCTCATGCCTGCTATTGTCTTCCCAATCCTCCCCCTTG
CTGTCCTGCCCCACCCCACCCCCCAGAATAGAATGACACCTACTCAGACAATGCGATGCAATTTCCTCAT
TTTATTAGGAAAGGACAGTGGGAGTGGCACCTTCCAGGGTCAAGGAAGGCACGGGGGAGGGGCAAACAAC
AGATGGCTGGCAACTAGAAGGCACAGTCGAAGATCTCTCGAGCCACGGAATTGTCAGTGCCCAACAGCCG
AGCCCCTGTCCAGCAGCGGGCAAGGCAGGCGGCGATGAGTTCCGCCGTGGCAAGAACTAACCAGGATTTA
TACAAGGAGGAGAAAATGAAAGCCATACGGGAAGCAATAGCATGATACAAAGGCATTAAAGCAGCGTATC
CACATAGCGTAAAAGGAGCAACATAGTTAAGAATACCAGTCAATCTTTCACAAATTTTGTAATCCAGAGG
TTGATTATGATATCGAATTCGCGGCCGCGGCGCGCCGTCGACTTACTTGTACAGCTCGTCCATGCCGAGA
GTGATCCCGGCGGCGGTCACGAACTCCAGCAGGACCATGTGATCGCGCTTCTCGTTGGGGTCTTTGCTCA
GCTTGGACTGGTAGCTCAGGTAGTGGTTGTCGGGCAGCAGCACGGGGCCGTCGCCGATGGGGGTGTTCTG
CTGGTAGTGGTCGGCGAGCTGCACGCCGCCGTCCTCGATGTTGTGGCGGATCTTGAAGTTGGCCTTGATG
CCGTTCTTCTGCTTGTCGGCGGTGATATAGACGTTGTGGCTGTTGTAGTTGTACTCCAGCTTGTGCCCCA
GGATGTTGCCGTCCTCCTTGAAGTCGATGCCCTTCAGCTCGATGCGGTTCACCAGGGTGTCGCCCTCGAA
CTTCACCTCGGCGCGGGTCTTGTAGTTGCCGTCGTCCTTGAAGAAGATGGTGCGCTCCTGGACGTAGCCT
TCGGGCATGGCGGACTTGAAGAAGTCGTGCTGCTTCATGTGGTCGGGGTAGCGGGCGAAGCACTGCACGC
CGTAGCCCAGGGTGGTCACGAGGGTGGGCCAGGGCACGGGCAGCTTGCCGGTGGTGCAGATCAGCTTCAG
GGTCAGCTTGCCGTAGGTGGCATCGCCCTCGCCCTCGCCGGACACGCTGAACTTGTGGCCGTTTACGTCG
CCGTCCAGCTCGACCAGGATGGGCACCACCCCGGTGAACAGCTCCTCGCCCTTGCTCACCATGGTGGCGA
CCGGTAGCGCTAGCTTCGAAAGATCTGGATCCCAGAAGCAAATGTAAGCAATAGATGGCTCTGCCCTGAC
TTTTATGCCCAGCCCGAGCTCCGAATGGTGCAATGGAGTTTGTCTATAGGTTGCACAGTCCATGTCCTCA
ACCTCCATTCAGACTACCTCCAAGATACTAGGTTCATACTCTTTGATACGCAATGAATTATAAATCACAG
AATCTCATGTTCTCTTTCTTATTGTGTCAGTATTGATGTCACATGATTTCTAACCTGGAACATACACTCA
GAGTTCACCTAATTAACTCATTCTATGCTTTACTATTGTCAAATATTACAAATGAGTTCCATTTGCAAGA
TAATTTTCTAAAAATTTTAAAACCAAAATGGACAGATTAATGATGAATATGTAAGAGAAAGAGAGAGGTC
AAGGTATTGAATCCCAGAATGTCTCGTACAAAGAAAAAGTTATATCAAGAACAGTAGTACAGAATAATGC
AGGTGCCTCACTACCTGAAAATTATATAACATGAACTAAAAAAAAATCTCACCAAGTATGTAAGTTTCAA
GGCTAAATGTAGACTGTGCCGAGAGCCAGAAATGAACATAAAAGGAGATACCAACATTTCTTATTGAGGG
AAATGAGAGATATAATCTTAGGGCTAAAATGCGGCCGCAGGAACCCCTAGTGATGGAGTTGGCCACTCCC
TCTCTGCGCGCTCGCTCGCTCACTGAGGCCGGGCGACCAAAGGTCGCCCGACGCCCGGGCGGCCTCAGTG
AGCGAGCGAGCGCGCAGCTGCCTGCAGGACATGTGAGCAAAAGGCCAGCAAAAGGCCAGGAACCGTAAAA
AGGCCGCGTTGCTGGCGTTTTTCCATAGGCTCCGCCCCCCTGACGAGCATCACAAAAATCGACGCTCAAG
TCAGAGGTGGCGAAACCCGACAGGACTATAAAGATACCAGGCGTTTCCCCCTGGAAGCTCCCTCGTGCGC
TCTCCTGTTCCGACCCTGCCGCTTACCGGATACCTGTCCGCCTTTCTCCCTTCGGGAAGCGTGGCGCTTT
CTCATAGCTCACGCTGTAGGTATCTCAGTTCGGTGTAGGTCGTTCGCTCCAAGCTGGGCTGTGTGCACGA
ACCCCCCGTTCAGCCCGACCGCTGCGCCTTATCCGGTAACTATCGTCTTGAGTCCAACCCGGTAAGACAC
GACTTATCGCCACTGGCAGCAGCCACTGGTAACAGGATTAGCAGAGCGAGGTATGTAGGCGGTGCTACAG
AGTTCTTGAAGTGGTGGCCTAACTACGGCTACACTAGAAGAACAGTATTTGGTATCTGCGCTCTGCTGAA
GCCAGTTACCTTCGGAAAAAGAGTTGGTAGCTCTTGATCCGGCAAACAAACCACCGCTGGTAGCGGTGGT
TTTTTTGTTTGCAAGCAGCAGATTACGCGCAGAAAAAAAGGATCTCAAGAAGATCCTTTGATCTTTTCTA
CGGGGTCTGACGCTCAGTGGAACGAAAACTCACGTTAAGGGATTTTGGTCATGAGATTATCAAAAAGGAT
CTTCACCTAGATCCTTTTAAATTAAAAATGAAGTTTTAAATCAATCTAAAGTATATATGAGTAAACTTGG
TCTGACAGTTACCAATGCTTAATCAGTGAGGCACCTATCTCAGCGATCTGTCTATTTCGTTCATCCATAG
TTGCCTGACTCCCCGTCGTGTAGATAACTACGATACGGGAGGGCTTACCATCTGGCCCCAGTGCTGCAAT
GATACCGCGAGACCCACGCTCACCGGCTCCAGATTTATCAGCAATAAACCAGCCAGCCGGAAGGGCCGAG
CGCAGAAGTGGTCCTGCAACTTTATCCGCCTCCATCCAGTCTATTAATTGTTGCCGGGAAGCTAGAGTAA
GTAGTTCGCCAGTTAATAGTTTGCGCAACGTTGTTGCCATTGCTACAGGCATCGTGGTGTCACGCTCGTC
GTTTGGTATGGCTTCATTCAGCTCCGGTTCCCAACGATCAAGGCGAGTTACATGATCCCCCATGTTGTGC
AAAAAAGCGGTTAGCTCCTTCGGTCCTCCGATCGTTGTCAGAAGTAAGTTGGCCGCAGTGTTATCACTCA
TGGTTATGGCAGCACTGCATAATTCTCTTACTGTCATGCCATCCGTAAGATGCTTTTCTGTGACTGGTGA
GTACTCAACCAAGTCATTCTGAGAATAGTGTATGCGGCGACCGAGTTGCTCTTGCCCGGCGTCAATACGG
GATAATACCGCGCCACATAGCAGAACTTTAAAAGTGCTCATCATTGGAAAACGTTCTTCGGGGCGAAAAC
TCTCAAGGATCTTACCGCTGTTGAGATCCAGTTCGATGTAACCCACTCGTGCACCCAACTGATCTTCAGC
ATCTTTTACTTTCACCAGCGTTTCTGGGTGAGCAAAAACAGGAAGGCAAAATGCCGCAAAAAAGGGAATA
AGGGCGACACGGAAATGTTGAATACTCATACTCTTCCTTTTTCAATATTATTGAAGCATTTATCAGGGTT
ATTGTCTCATGAGCGGATACATATTTGAATGTATTTAGAAAAATAAACAAATAGGGGTTCCGCGCACATT
TCCCCGAAAAGTGCCACCTGACGTCTAAGAAACCATTATTATCATGACATTAACCTATAAAAATAGGCGT
ATCACGAGGCCCTTTCGTCTCGCGCGTTTCGGTGATGACGGTGAAAACCTCTGACACATGCAGCTCCCGG
AGACGGTCACAGCTTGTCTGTAAGCGGATGCCGGGAGCAGACAAGCCCGTCAGGGCGCGTCAGCGGGTGT
TGGCGGGTGTCGGGGCTGGCTTAACTATGCGGCATCAGAGCAGATTGTACTGAGAGTGCACCATAAAATT
GTAAACGTTAATATTTTGTTAAAATTCGCGTTAAATTTTTGTTAAATCAGCTCATTTTTTAACCAATAGA
CCGAAATCGGCAAAATCCCTTATAAATCAAAAGAATAGCCCGAGATAGAGT
[37 nt withheld, positions 4462-4498]
AAAGAACGTGGACTCCAACGTCAAAGG
[141 nt withheld, positions 4526-4666]
G
[46 nt withheld, positions 4668-4713]
A
[75 nt withheld, positions 4715-4789]
Features (pLannotate 1.2.2; 14 found; start..end, strand, type, name):
     21..72      +  misc_feature   bom (fragment): basis of mobility region from pBR322
     77..217     -  repeat_region  AAV2 ITR: inverted terminal repeat of adeno-associated virus serotype 2 inverted
    335..446     -  polyA_signal   bGH poly(A) signal: bovine growth hormone polyadenylation signal
    463..543     -  misc_feature   WPRE (fragment): woodchuck hepatitis virus posttranscriptional regulatory element
    549..706     -  misc_feature   WPRE (fragment): woodchuck hepatitis virus posttranscriptional regulatory element
    746..1462    -  CDS            SYFP2: SYFP2 is a basic (constitutively fluorescent) yellow fluorescent protein published in 2006, derived from Aequorea victoria. It is reported to be a very rapidly-maturing monomer with moderate acid sensitivity.
   2174..2201    -  repeat_region  AAV2 ITR (fragment): inverted terminal repeat of adeno-associated virus serotype 2 inverted
   2230..2257    -  repeat_region  AAV2 ITR (fragment): inverted terminal repeat of adeno-associated virus serotype 2 inverted
   2330..2918    -  rep_origin     ori: high-copy-number ColE1/pMB1/pBR322/pUC origin of replication
   3089..3949    -  CDS            AmpR: β-lactamase; bla; confers resistance to ampicillin, carbenicillin, and related antibiotics
   3950..4054    -  promoter       AmpR promoter: bla
   4149..4184    +  CDS            rop (fragment): Rop protein, which maintains plasmids at low copy number; rop
   4286..4335    +  misc_feature   bom (fragment): basis of mobility region from pBR322
   4336..2       -  rep_origin     f1 ori (across the origin) (sequence partly withheld): f1 bacteriophage origin of replication; arrow indicates direction of (+) strand synthesis
