[The description below was written by a language model from this plasmid's Addgene catalogue record and pLannotate feature annotations shown in this document.]
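Description:
AiP1959 - pAAV-AiE2588m-minBG-SYFP2-WPRE-BGHpA is an AAV transfer plasmid built on a pAAV2 backbone and intended for packaging into recombinant adeno-associated virus for delivery to brain tissue. It is maintained in bacteria as a high-copy plasmid through a ColE1/pUC-type origin and is selected with ampicillin via the β-lactamase gene and its native promoter. An f1 phage origin is also present, along with short remnants of pBR322 bom and rop that are annotated only as fragments. The recommended host is a recombination-reduced strain, which is common practice for plasmids carrying repeat-rich ITRs.

The payload lies between AAV2 inverted terminal repeats, which provide the cis signals for genome replication and encapsidation. One ITR is annotated in full, while the other is detected only as two short fragments, which may simply reflect the difficulty of sequencing through these structured repeats. Within the cassette, the enhancer AiE2588m sits upstream of a minimal beta-globin promoter (minBG). Such a minimal promoter has little activity on its own, so expression depends on the enhancer's cell-type specificity. This drives SYFP2, a rapidly maturing monomeric yellow fluorescent protein derived from Aequorea victoria. It is followed by a WPRE, annotated as two fragments and so possibly a shortened form, which boosts transcript stability and expression, and then by a bovine growth hormone polyadenylation signal. The enhancer and minimal promoter are not annotated in the feature table but presumably occupy the unannotated region upstream of SYFP2.

The construct serves as a reporter virus for labelling specific brain cell populations and belongs to a collection of enhancer AAVs for genetic access to cortical cell types. The record does not state which population AiE2588m targets.
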