Addgene plasmid #214590: AiP1959 - pAAV-AiE2588m-minBG-SYFP2-WPRE-BGHpA
Purpose: AiE2588m is an enhancer sequence, designed to drive AAV-mediated transgene expression in specific populations of brain cells
Depositing lab: The Allen Institute for Brain Science & Bosiljka Tasic. Depositing organization: Allen Institute. Publication: A suite of enhancer AAVs and transgenic mouse lines for genetic access to cortical cell types. Ben-Simon Y, Hooper M, Narayan S, Daigle TL, Dwivedi D, Way SW, Oster A, Stafford DA, Mich JK, Taormina MJ, Martinez RA, Opitz-Araya X, Roth JR, Alexander JR, Allen S, Amster A, Arbuckle J, Ayala A, Baker PM, Bakken TE, Barcelli T, Barta S, Bendrick J, Bertagnolli D, Bielstein C, Bishwakarma P, Bowlus J, Boyer G, Brouner K, Casian B, Casper T, Chakka AB, Chakrabarty R, Chance RK, Chavan S, Clark M, Colbert K, Collman F, Daniel S, Departee M, DiValentin P, Donadio N, Dotson N, Egdorf T, Fliss T, Gabitto M, Garcia J, Gary A, Gasperini M, Gloe J, Goldy J, Gore BB, Graybuck L, Greisman N, Haeseleer F, Halterman C, Haradon Z, Hastings SD, Helback O, Ho W, Hockemeyer D, Huang C, Huff S, Hunker A, Johansen N, Jones D, Juneau Z, Kalmbach B, Kannan M, Khem S, Kussick E, Kutsal R, Larsen R, Lee C, Lee AY, Leibly M, Lenz GH, Li S, Liang E, Lusk N, Madigan Z, Malloy J, Malone J, McCue R, Melchor J, Mollenkopf T, Moosman S, Morin E, Newman D, Ng L, Ngo K, Omstead V, Otto S, Oyama A, Pena N, Pham T, Phillips E, Pom CA, Potekhina L, Ransford S, Ray PL, Rette D, Reynoldson C, Rimorin C, Rocha D, Ruiz A, Sanchez REA, Sawyer L, Sedeno-Cortes A, Sevigny JP, Shapovalova N, Shepard N, Shulga L, Sigler AR, Siverts L, Soliman S, Somasundaram S, Staats B, Stewart K, Szelenyi E, Tieu M, Trader C, Tran A, van Velthoven CTJ, Walker M, Wang Y, Weed N, Wirthlin M, Wood T, Wynalda B, Yao Z, Zhou T, Ariza J, Dee N, Reding M, Ronellenfitch K, Mufti S, Sunkin SM, Smith KA, Esposito L, Waters J, Thyagarajan B, Yao S, Lein ES, Zeng H, Levi BP, Ngai J, Ting JT, Tasic B. Cell. 2025 May 16:S0092-8674(25)00513-6. doi: 10.1016/j.cell.2025.05.002. PubMed 40403729.
Backbone
  Vector backbone: pAAV2
  Vector type: AAV
Growth in bacteria
  Bacterial resistance: Ampicillin, 100 μg/mL
  Growth temperature: 37°C
  Growth strain: NEB Stable
  Copy number: High Copy
Gene/Insert
  Gene/Insert name: SYFP2
  Species: Synthetic
  Promoter: minBG
  Cloning method: Gibson Cloning
Terms and licenses: Academic/Nonprofit Terms; Industry Terms: Not Available to Industry
Depositor comments: 5' Cloning Site: SgrAI (destroyed), 3' Cloning Site: SgrAI (destroyed). Please visit https://doi.org/10.1101/2024.06.10.597244 for bioRxiv preprint.
How to cite: AiP1959 - pAAV-AiE2588m-minBG-SYFP2-WPRE-BGHpA was a gift from The Allen Institute for Brain Science & Bosiljka Tasic (Addgene plasmid # 214590 ; http://n2t.net/addgene:214590 ; RRID:Addgene_214590)
